>Addgene plasmid #136214 | pCDNA4.TO-ORF54-2xCSTREP | addgene full sequence | sequence record 267590 | Addgene NGS Result
GACGGATCGGGAGATCTCCCGATCCCCTATGGTGCACTCTCAGTACAATCTGCTCTGATGCCGCATAGTT
AAGCCAGTATCTGCTCCCTGCTTGTGTGTTGGAGGTCGCTGAGTAGTGCGCGAGCAAAATTTAAGCTACA
ACAAGGCAAGGCTTGACCGACAATTGCATGAAGAATCTGCTTAGGGTTAGGCGTTTTGCGCTGCTTCGCG
ATGTACGGGCCAGATATACGCGTTGACATTGATTATTGACTAGTTATTAATAGTAATCAATTACGGGGTC
ATTAGTTCATAGCCCATATATGGAGTTCCGCGTTACATAACTTACGGTAAATGGCCCGCCTGGCTGACCG
CCCAACGACCCCCGCCCATTGACGTCAATAATGACGTATGTTCCCATAGTAACGCCAATAGGGACTTTCC
ATTGACGTCAATGGGTGGAGTATTTACGGTAAACTGCCCACTTGGCAGTACATCAAGTGTATCATATGCC
AAGTACGCCCCCTATTGACGTCAATGACGGTAAATGGCCCGCCTGGCATTATGCCCAGTACATGACCTTA
TGGGACTTTCCTACTTGGCAGTACATCTACGTATTAGTCATCGCTATTACCATGGTGATGCGGTTTTGGC
AGTACATCAATGGGCGTGGATAGCGGTTTGACTCACGGGGATTTCCAAGTCTCCACCCCATTGACGTCAA
TGGGAGTTTGTTTTGGCACCAAAATCAACGGGACTTTCCAAAATGTCGTAACAACTCCGCCCCATTGACG
CAAATGGGCGGTAGGCGTGTACGGTGGGAGGTCTATATAAGCAGAGCTCTCCCTATCAGTGATAGAGATC
TCCCTATCAGTGATAGAGATCGTCGACGAGCTCGTTTAGTGAACCGTCAGATCGCCTGGAGACGCCATCC
ACGCTGTTTTGACCTCCATAGAAGACACCGGGACCGATCCAGCCTCCGGACTCTAGCGTTTAAACTTAAG
CTTGGTACCGAGCTCGGATCCACTAGTCCAGTGTGGTGGAATTCATGAACAACCGCCGAGGCTCCAATCC
GTCTATCCAACGTTCCGCGTTCGCCTCTTATATACACTCTGCAATGCAGTCCGACTCTGCCCCTCTACCC
AGGGTGGAATATGTGTTCGAAACAAGCAAATTTAGAATGACGTCGAGAGCAAATGAAGCCAGACTCAGAC
TGACAAATGAGTGTCCGATACTGGTGAGACCCCACGAGCCGTTCATCATGCCCACCGGAATACACTTCAC
GCGAACCCCTAGCTGCGCTTTCATCCTGACCGGAGAGACCGACAAGGATGTATTTTGCCACACGGGCCTA
ATCGACGGAGGCTACCGCGGGGAGATACAGGTTATTTTACTCAACAAGAGGAAGTACCCTGTGACGCTGT
ATCGCGGGGGGCTCAACATCTGCCTGTCTGCTTTCAATTACGTGCTACCTCCGTTGAGGGACGTATCATT
CTTAACCCCCCCTATGTATGCAAACGACGCCGGATTTGACGTGATGGTGATGCACTCTATGGTTATCCCT
CCTACTACTGACCAACCGTTCATGATATACCTAGGAGTGGAGACCCCAGGCCCCCCTGAACCCCACGTGG
CTCTAGCATTGGGGCGATCCGGTCTAGCATCTAGGGGTATAGTTATAGACGTTAGTAAGTGGGGACCGCG
AGGATTGCAGCTGAAGTTTTATAACTACTCGGGGCAGCCGTGGCTGGCGCAGCCCGGTAGCCGCATATGC
CAGATTGTGTTTGTGGAACGCAGACACATCCTCAAGGGCTTCAAAAAGTGCTTGCGCCATAGGAAGCTAG
CTCCTGGCGTCCGTTTCCGGGAGGCTCGAGTGCATTTTCGCAAGGATACAAATAGCGTCCGAAAACATAC
CCACGAAGACAACCCCGTCCACGAACCCAACGTAGCCACCGCTTCCGCTGACATTCGTGGAACCAAGGGG
CTGGGGTCGTCTGGGTTTTCGGGGCGGCCGCTCGAGGGAGGCGGTGGATGGAGCCACCCCCAGTTCGAGA
AGGGCGGCGGCAGCGGCGGCGGCAGCGGCGGCGGCAGCTGGAGCCACCCCCAGTTCGAGAAGGGGCCCGT
TTAAACCCGCTGATCAGCCTCGACTGTGCCTTCTAGTTGCCAGCCATCTGTTGTTTGCCCCTCCCCCGTG
CCTTCCTTGACCCTGGAAGGTGCCACTCCCACTGTCCTTTCCTAATAAAATGAGGAAATTGCATCGCATT
GTCTGAGTAGGTGTCATTCTATTCTGGGGGGTGGGGTGGGGCAGGACAGCAAGGGGGAGGATTGGGAAGA
CAATAGCAGGCATGCTGGGGATGCGGTGGGCTCTATGGCTTCTGAGGCGGAAAGAACCAGCTGGGGCTCT
AGGGGGTATCCCC
[124 nt withheld, positions 2394-2517]
C
[91 nt withheld, positions 2519-2609]
A
[49 nt withheld, positions 2611-2659]
CCTTTGACGTTGGAGTCCACGTTCTTT
[37 nt withheld, positions 2687-2723]
ACCCTATCTCGGTCTATTCTTTTGATTTATAAGGGATTTTGCCGATTTCGGCCTATTGGTTAAAAAATGA
GCTGATTTAACAAAAATTTAACGCGAATTAATTCTGTGGAATGTGTGTCAGTTAGGGTGTGGAAAGTCCC
CAGGCTCCCCAGCAGGCAGAAGTATGCAAAGCATGCATCTCAATTAGTCAGCAACCAGGTGTGGAAAGTC
CCCAGGCTCCCCAGCAGGCAGAAGTATGCAAAGCATGCATCTCAATTAGTCAGCAACCATAGTCCCGCCC
CTAACTCCGCCCATCCCGCCCCTAACTCCGCCCAGTTCCGCCCATTCTCCGCCCCATGGCTGACTAATTT
TTTTTATTTATGCAGAGGCCGAGGCCGCCTCTGCCTCTGAGCTATTCCAGAAGTAGTGAGGAGGCTTTTT
TGGAGGCCTAGGCTTTTGCAAAAAGCTCCCGGGAGCTTGTATATCCATTTTCGGATCTGATCAGCACGTG
TTGACAATTAATCATCGGCATAGTATATCGGCATAGTATAATACGACAAGGTGAGGAACTAAACCATGGC
CAAGTTGACCAGTGCCGTTCCGGTGCTCACCGCGCGCGACGTCGCCGGAGCGGTCGAGTTCTGGACCGAC
CGGCTCGGGTTCTCCCGGGACTTCGTGGAGGACGACTTCGCCGGTGTGGTCCGGGACGACGTGACCCTGT
TCATCAGCGCGGTCCAGGACCAGGTGGTGCCGGACAACACCCTGGCCTGGGTGTGGGTGCGCGGCCTGGA
CGAGCTGTACGCCGAGTGGTCGGAGGTCGTGTCCACGAACTTCCGGGACGCCTCCGGGCCGGCCATGACC
GAGATCGGCGAGCAGCCGTGGGGGCGGGAGTTCGCCCTGCGCGACCCGGCCGGCAACTGCGTGCACTTCG
TGGCCGAGGAGCAGGACTGACACGTGCTACGAGATTTCGATTCCACCGCCGCCTTCTATGAAAGGTTGGG
CTTCGGAATCGTTTTCCGGGACGCCGGCTGGATGATCCTCCAGCGCGGGGATCTCATGCTGGAGTTCTTC
GCCCACCCCAACTTGTTTATTGCAGCTTATAATGGTTACAAATAAAGCAATAGCATCACAAATTTCACAA
ATAAAGCATTTTTTTCACTGCATTCTAGTTGTGGTTTGTCCAAACTCATCAATGTATCTTATCATGTCTG
TATACCGTCGACCTCTAGCTAGAGCTTGGCGTAATCATGGTCATAGCTGTTTCCTGTGTGAAATTGTTAT
CCGCTCACAATTCCACACAACATACGAGCCGGAAGCATAAAGTGTAAAGCCTGGGGTGCCTAATGAGTGA
GCTAACTCACATTAATTGCGTTGCGCTCACTGCCCGCTTTCCAGTCGGGAAACCTGTCGTGCCAGCTGCA
TTAATGAATCGGCCAACGCGCGGGGAGAGGCGGTTTGCGTATTGGGCGCTCTTCCGCTTCCTCGCTCACT
GACTCGCTGCGCTCGGTCGTTCGGCTGCGGCGAGCGGTATCAGCTCACTCAAAGGCGGTAATACGGTTAT
CCACAGAATCAGGGGATAACGCAGGAAAGAACATGTGAGCAAAAGGCCAGCAAAAGGCCAGGAACCGTAA
AAAGGCCGCGTTGCTGGCGTTTTTCCATAGGCTCCGCCCCCCTGACGAGCATCACAAAAATCGACGCTCA
AGTCAGAGGTGGCGAAACCCGACAGGACTATAAAGATACCAGGCGTTTCCCCCTGGAAGCTCCCTCGTGC
GCTCTCCTGTTCCGACCCTGCCGCTTACCGGATACCTGTCCGCCTTTCTCCCTTCGGGAAGCGTGGCGCT
TTCTCATAGCTCACGCTGTAGGTATCTCAGTTCGGTGTAGGTCGTTCGCTCCAAGCTGGGCTGTGTGCAC
GAACCCCCCGTTCAGCCCGACCGCTGCGCCTTATCCGGTAACTATCGTCTTGAGTCCAACCCGGTAAGAC
ACGACTTATCGCCACTGGCAGCAGCCACTGGTAACAGGATTAGCAGAGCGAGGTATGTAGGCGGTGCTAC
AGAGTTCTTGAAGTGGTGGCCTAACTACGGCTACACTAGAAGAACAGTATTTGGTATCTGCGCTCTGCTG
AAGCCAGTTACCTTCGGAAAAAGAGTTGGTAGCTCTTGATCCGGCAAACAAACCACCGCTGGTAGCGGTG
GTTTTTTTGTTTGCAAGCAGCAGATTACGCGCAGAAAAAAAGGATCTCAAGAAGATCCTTTGATCTTTTC
TACGGGGTCTGACGCTCAGTGGAACGAAAACTCACGTTAAGGGATTTTGGTCATGAGATTATCAAAAAGG
ATCTTCACCTAGATCCTTTTAAATTAAAAATGAAGTTTTAAATCAATCTAAAGTATATATGAGTAAACTT
GGTCTGACAGTTACCAATGCTTAATCAGTGAGGCACCTATCTCAGCGATCTGTCTATTTCGTTCATCCAT
AGTTGCCTGACTCCCCGTCGTGTAGATAACTACGATACGGGAGGGCTTACCATCTGGCCCCAGTGCTGCA
ATGATACCGCGAGACCCACGCTCACCGGCTCCAGATTTATCAGCAATAAACCAGCCAGCCGGAAGGGCCG
AGCGCAGAAGTGGTCCTGCAACTTTATCCGCCTCCATCCAGTCTATTAATTGTTGCCGGGAAGCTAGAGT
AAGTAGTTCGCCAGTTAATAGTTTGCGCAACGTTGTTGCCATTGCTACAGGCATCGTGGTGTCACGCTCG
TCGTTTGGTATGGCTTCATTCAGCTCCGGTTCCCAACGATCAAGGCGAGTTACATGATCCCCCATGTTGT
GCAAAAAAGCGGTTAGCTCCTTCGGTCCTCCGATCGTTGTCAGAAGTAAGTTGGCCGCAGTGTTATCACT
CATGGTTATGGCAGCACTGCATAATTCTCTTACTGTCATGCCATCCGTAAGATGCTTTTCTGTGACTGGT
GAGTACTCAACCAAGTCATTCTGAGAATAGTGTATGCGGCGACCGAGTTGCTCTTGCCCGGCGTCAATAC
GGGATAATACCGCGCCACATAGCAGAACTTTAAAAGTGCTCATCATTGGAAAACGTTCTTCGGGGCGAAA
ACTCTCAAGGATCTTACCGCTGTTGAGATCCAGTTCGATGTAACCCACTCGTGCACCCAACTGATCTTCA
GCATCTTTTACTTTCACCAGCGTTTCTGGGTGAGCAAAAACAGGAAGGCAAAATGCCGCAAAAAAGGGAA
TAAGGGCGACACGGAAATGTTGAATACTCATACTCTTCCTTTTTCAATATTATTGAAGCATTTATCAGGG
TTATTGTCTCATGAGCGGATACATATTTGAATGTATTTAGAAAAATAAACAAATAGGGGTTCCGCGCACA
TTTCCCCGAAAAGTGCCACCTGACGTC
Features (pLannotate 1.2.2; 22 found; start..end, strand, type, name):
     28..80      -  misc_feature   bom (fragment): basis of mobility region from pBR322
    235..614     +  enhancer       CMV enhancer: human cytomegalovirus immediate early enhancer
    615..818     +  promoter       CMV promoter: human cytomegalovirus (CMV) immediate early promoter
    820..839     +  promoter       PLtetO-1 promoter (fragment): modified phage lambda PL promoter with tet operator sites (Lutz and Bujard, 1997)
    841..860     +  promoter       PLtetO-1 promoter (fragment): modified phage lambda PL promoter with tet operator sites (Lutz and Bujard, 1997)
    868..901     +  promoter       TRE3GV promoter (fragment): 3rd-generation Tet-responsive promoter that can be activated by binding of Tet-On® 3G, optimized for retroviral and lentiviral vectors
   1094..1978    +  CDS            DUT: DUT_HHV8P - Protein inferred from homology: Swiss-Prot protein existence level 3. Involved in nucleotide metabolism: produces dUMP, the immediate precursor of thymidine nucleotides and decreases the intracellular concentration of dUTP to avoid uracil incorporation into viral DNA. From Human herpesvirus 8 type P (isolate GK18) (HHV-8) (Kaposi's sarcoma-associated herpesvirus).
   2124..2348    +  polyA_signal   bGH poly(A) signal: bovine growth hormone polyadenylation signal
   2352..2373    +  promoter       SV40 promoter (fragment): SV40 enhancer and early promoter
   2394..2822    +  rep_origin     f1 ori (sequence partly withheld): f1 bacteriophage origin of replication; arrow indicates direction of (+) strand synthesis
   2836..3165    +  promoter       SV40 promoter: SV40 enhancer and early promoter
   3213..3260    +  promoter       EM7 promoter: synthetic bacterial promoter&nbsp
   3279..3653    +  CDS            BleoR: antibiotic-binding protein; Sh ble from Streptoalloteichus hindustanus; confers resistance to bleomycin, phleomycin, and Zeocin™
   3663..3788    +  CDS            ble (fragment): BLE_KLEPN - Experimental evidence at protein level: Swiss-Prot protein existence level 1. Binding protein with a strong affinity to the bleomycin family of antibiotics. Binds to CL990; an antimitotic-antibiotic compound. From Klebsiella pneumoniae.
   3783..3904    +  polyA_signal   SV40 poly(A) signal: SV40 polyadenylation signal
   3977..3993    -  protein_bind   lac operator: The lac repressor binds to the lac operator to inhibit transcription in E. coli. This inhibition can be relieved by adding lactose or isopropyl-β-D-thiogalactopyranoside (IPTG). lac repressor encoded by lacI
   4001..4031    -  promoter       lac promoter: promoter for the E. coli lac operon
   4046..4067    -  protein_bind   CAP binding site: CAP binding activates transcription in the presence of cAMP. E. coli catabolite activator protein
   4080..4172    -  CDS            lacI (fragment): lac repressor; lacI; The lac repressor binds to the lac operator to inhibit transcription in E. coli. This inhibition can be relieved by adding lactose or isopropyl-β-D-thiogalactopyranoside (IPTG).
   4355..4943    -  rep_origin     ori: high-copy-number ColE1/pMB1/pBR322/pUC origin of replication
   5114..5974    -  CDS            AmpR: β-lactamase; bla; confers resistance to ampicillin, carbenicillin, and related antibiotics
   5975..6079    -  promoter       AmpR promoter: bla
