[The description below was written by a language model from this plasmid's Addgene catalogue record and pLannotate feature annotations shown in this document.]
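Description:
pCDNA4.TO-ORF54-2xCSTREP is a mammalian expression plasmid of about 6.1 kb, built on the Invitrogen pcDNA4/TO backbone, that expresses ORF54 of Kaposi's sarcoma-associated herpesvirus (KSHV) with a C-terminal Strep tag. The name suggests the tag is present in two copies. In bacteria the plasmid is maintained at high copy from a ColE1/pUC-type origin under ampicillin selection (AmpR, β-lactamase). An f1 origin is also present. For mammalian cells, a Zeocin resistance cassette (Sh ble, BleoR) sits between an SV40 early promoter and an SV40 polyadenylation signal. An upstream EM7 promoter also allows the marker to be expressed in E. coli.

The expression cassette consists of the human CMV immediate-early enhancer and promoter, followed by two short tet operator sites, which the annotation software labels as PLtetO-1 fragments. This is the typical pcDNA4/TO arrangement. Transcription is constitutive in ordinary cells, but it is repressed in cells expressing the Tet repressor and can then be induced with tetracycline or doxycycline. Downstream lies the ORF54 coding sequence, which the feature table identifies by homology as the KSHV dUTPase (DUT). This enzyme converts dUTP to dUMP and so limits uracil incorporation into viral DNA. A bovine growth hormone polyadenylation signal terminates the transcript. The Strep tag is not annotated separately, though unannotated sequence between the end of the ORF and the poly(A) signal could hold it. The insert was derived from cDNA of reactivated TREx BCBL-1-RTA cells. The associated publication mapped herpesvirus–host protein complexes, so the construct is suited to Strep-based affinity purification of ORF54 and its interacting host proteins.
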