Addgene plasmid #136214: pCDNA4.TO-ORF54-2xCSTREP
Purpose: Expresses C-terminally strep tagged Kaposi's Sarcoma Associated Herpesvirus (KSHV) ORF54
Depositing lab: Britt Glaunsinger. Depositing organization: University of California, Berkeley. Publication: Global mapping of herpesvirus-host protein complexes reveals a transcription strategy for late genes. Davis ZH, Verschueren E, Jang GM, Kleffman K, Johnson JR, Park J, Von Dollen J, Maher MC, Johnson T, Newton W, Jager S, Shales M, Horner J, Hernandez RD, Krogan NJ, Glaunsinger BA. Mol Cell. 2015 Jan 22;57(2):349-60. doi: 10.1016/j.molcel.2014.11.026. Epub 2014 Dec 24. PubMed 25544563.
Backbone
  Vector backbone: pCDNA4.TO
  Backbone manufacturer: Invitrogen
  Vector type: Mammalian Expression
  Selectable markers: Zeocin
Growth in bacteria
  Bacterial resistance: Ampicillin, 100 μg/mL
  Growth temperature: 37°C
  Growth strain: DH5alpha
  Copy number: High Copy
Gene/Insert
  Gene/Insert name: ORF54
  Species: Kaposi's sarcoma-associated herpesvirus (KSHV)
  Promoter: CMV
  Cloning method: Restriction Enzyme; 5′ cloning site Unknown (unknown if destroyed)
  Sequencing primers: 5′ CGCAAATGGGCGGTAGGCGTG; 3′ TAGAAGGCACAGTCGAGGCT
Resource information
  A portion of this plasmid was derived from a plasmid made by: cDNA of reactivated TREx BCBL-1-RTA cells
Terms and licenses: Academic/Nonprofit Terms; Industry Terms: Not Available to Industry
How to cite: pCDNA4.TO-ORF54-2xCSTREP was a gift from Britt Glaunsinger (Addgene plasmid # 136214 ; http://n2t.net/addgene:136214 ; RRID:Addgene_136214)
